>Addgene plasmid #166799 | pcDNA3.1 LIC 6A FLAG-TEV-DPP9S LL102EE | addgene full sequence | sequence record 328353 | Addgene NGS Result
GACGGATCGGGAGATCTCCCGATCCCCTATGGTGCACTCTCAGTACAATCTGCTCTGATGCCGCATAGTT
AAGCCAGTATCTGCTCCCTGCTTGTGTGTTGGAGGTCGCTGAGTAGTGCGCGAGCAAAATTTAAGCTACA
ACAAGGCAAGGCTTGACCGACAATTGCATGAAGAATCTGCTTAGGGTTAGGCGTTTTGCGCTGCTTCGCG
ATGTACGGGCCAGATATACGCGTTGACATTGATTATTGACTAGTTATTAATAGTAATCAATTACGGGGTC
ATTAGTTCATAGCCCATATATGGAGTTCCGCGTTACATAACTTACGGTAAATGGCCCGCCTGGCTGACCG
CCCAACGACCCCCGCCCATTGACGTCAATAATGACGTATGTTCCCATAGTAACGCCAATAGGGACTTTCC
ATTGACGTCAATGGGTGGAGTATTTACGGTAAACTGCCCACTTGGCAGTACATCAAGTGTATCATATGCC
AAGTACGCCCCCTATTGACGTCAATGACGGTAAATGGCCCGCCTGGCATTATGCCCAGTACATGACCTTA
TGGGACTTTCCTACTTGGCAGTACATCTACGTATTAGTCATCGCTATTACCATGGTGATGCGGTTTTGGC
AGTACATCAATGGGCGTGGATAGCGGTTTGACTCACGGGGATTTCCAAGTCTCCACCCCATTGACGTCAA
TGGGAGTTTGTTTTGGCACCAAAATCAACGGGACTTTCCAAAATGTCGTAACAACTCCGCCCCATTGACG
CAAATGGGCGGTAGGCGTGTACGGTGGGAGGTCTATATAAGCAGAGCTCTCTGGCTAACTAGAGAACCCA
CTGCTTACTGGCTTATCGAAATTAATACGACTCACTATAGGGAGACCCAAGCTTGGTACCGAGCTCGGAT
CCCTACTTCCAATCCAATGCCACCATGGATATCGACTACAAGGACGATGACGACAAGGATTACGATATCC
CAACGACCGAAAACCTGTATTTTCAGGGCGCCATGGGATCCATGGCCACCACCGGGACCCCAACGGCCGA
CCGAGGCGACGCAGCCGCCACAGATGACCCGGCCGCCCGCTTCCAGGTGCAGAAGCACTCGTGGGACGGG
CTCCGGAGCATCATCCACGGCAGCCGCAAGTACTCGGGCCTCATTGTCAACAAGGCGCCCCACGACTTCC
AGTTTGTGCAGAAGACGGATGAGTCTGGGCCCCACTCCCACCGCCTCTACTACCTGGGAATGCCATATGG
CAGCCGAGAGAACTCCCTCCTCTACTCTGAGATTCCCAAGAAGGTCCGGAAAGAGGCTCTGCTGGAGGAG
TCCTGGAAGCAGATGCTGGATCATTTCCAGGCCACGCCCCACCATGGGGTCTACTCTCGGGAGGAGGAGC
TGCTGAGGGAGCGGAAACGCCTGGGGGTCTTCGGCATCACCTCCTACGACTTCCACAGCGAGAGTGGCCT
CTTCCTCTTCCAGGCCAGCAACAGCCTCTTCCACTGCCGCGACGGCGGCAAGAACGGCTTCATGGTGTCC
CCTATGAAACCGCTGGAAATCAAGACCCAGTGCTCAGGGCCCCGGATGGACCCCAAAATCTGCCCTGCCG
ACCCTGCCTTCTTCTCCTTCATCAATAACAGCGACCTGTGGGTGGCCAACATCGAGACAGGCGAGGAGCG
GCGGCTGACCTTCTGCCACCAAGGTTTATCCAATGTCCTGGATGACCCCAAGTCTGCGGGTGTGGCCACC
TTCGTCATACAGGAAGAGTTCGACCGCTTCACTGGGTACTGGTGGTGCCCCACAGCCTCCTGGGAAGGTT
CAGAGGGCCTCAAGACGCTGCGAATCCTGTATGAGGAAGTCGATGAGTCCGAGGTGGAGGTCATTCACGT
CCCCTCTCCTGCGCTAGAAGAAAGGAAGACGGACTCGTATCGGTACCCCAGGACAGGCAGCAAGAATCCC
AAGATTGCCTTGAAACTGGCTGAGTTCCAGACTGACAGCCAGGGCAAGATCGTCTCGACCCAGGAGAAGG
AGCTGGTGCAGCCCTTCAGCTCGCTGTTCCCGAAGGTGGAGTACATCGCCAGGGCCGGGTGGACCCGGGA
TGGCAAATACGCCTGGGCCATGTTCCTGGACCGGCCCCAGCAGTGGCTCCAGCTCGTCCTCCTCCCCCCG
GCCCTGTTCATCCCGAGCACAGAGAATGAGGAGCAGCGGCTAGCCTCTGCCAGAGCTGTCCCCAGGAATG
TCCAGCCGTATGTGGTGTACGAGGAGGTCACCAACGTCTGGATCAATGTTCATGACATCTTCTATCCCTT
CCCCCAATCAGAGGGAGAGGACGAGCTCTGCTTTCTCCGCGCCAATGAATGCAAGACCGGCTTCTGCCAT
TTGTACAAAGTCACCGCCGTTTTAAAATCCCAGGGCTACGATTGGAGTGAGCCCTTCAGCCCCGGGGAAG
ATGAATTTAAGTGCCCCATTAAGGAAGAGATTGCTCTGACCAGCGGTGAATGGGAGGTTTTGGCGAGGCA
CGGCTCCAAGATCTGGGTCAATGAGGAGACCAAGCTGGTGTACTTCCAGGGCACCAAGGACACGCCGCTG
GAGCACCACCTCTACGTGGTCAGCTATGAGGCGGCCGGCGAGATCGTACGCCTCACCACGCCCGGCTTCT
CCCATAGCTGCTCCATGAGCCAGAACTTCGACATGTTCGTCAGCCACTACAGCAGCGTGAGCACGCCGCC
CTGCGTGCACGTCTACAAGCTGAGCGGCCCCGACGACGACCCCCTGCACAAGCAGCCCCGCTTCTGGGCT
AGCATGATGGAGGCAGCCAGCTGCCCCCCGGATTATGTTCCTCCAGAGATCTTCCATTTCCACACGCGCT
CGGATGTGCGGCTCTACGGCATGATCTACAAGCCCCACGCCTTGCAGCCAGGGAAGAAGCACCCCACCGT
CCTCTTTGTATATGGAGGCCCCCAGGTGCAGCTGGTGAATAACTCCTTCAAAGGCATCAAGTACTTGCGG
CTCAACACACTGGCCTCCCTGGGCTACGCCGTGGTTGTGATTGACGGCAGGGGCTCCTGTCAGCGAGGGC
TTCGGTTCGAAGGGGCCCTGAAAAACCAAATGGGCCAGGTGGAGATCGAGGACCAGGTGGAGGGCCTGCA
GTTCGTGGCCGAGAAGTATGGCTTCATCGACCTGAGCCGAGTTGCCATCCATGGCTGGTCCTACGGGGGC
TTCCTCTCGCTCATGGGGCTAATCCACAAGCCCCAGGTGTTCAAGGTGGCCATCGCGGGTGCCCCGGTCA
CCGTCTGGATGGCCTACGACACAGGGTACACTGAGCGCTACATGGACGTCCCTGAGAACAACCAGCACGG
CTATGAGGCGGGTTCCGTGGCCCTGCACGTGGAGAAGCTGCCCAATGAGCCCAACCGCTTGCTTATCCTC
CACGGCTTCCTGGACGAAAACGTGCACTTTTTCCACACAAACTTCCTCGTCTCCCAACTGATCCGAGCAG
GGAAACCTTACCAGCTCCAGATCTACCCCAACGAGAGACACAGTATTCGCTGCCCCGAGTCGGGCGAGCA
CTATGAAGTCACGTTGCTGCACTTTCTACAGGAATACCTCTAGTAATAACATTGGAAGTGGATAATCTAG
AGGGCCCTATTCTATAGTGTCACCTAAATGCTAGAGCTCGCTGATCAGCCTCGACTGTGCCTTCTAGTTG
CCAGCCATCTGTTGTTTGCCCCTCCCCCGTGCCTTCCTTGACCCTGGAAGGTGCCACTCCCACTGTCCTT
TCCTAATAAAATGAGGAAATTGCATCGCATTGTCTGAGTAGGTGTCATTCTATTCTGGGGGGTGGGGTGG
GGCAGGACAGCAAGGGGGAGGATTGGGAAGACAATAGCAGGCATGCTGGGGATGCGGTGGGCTCTATGGC
TTCTGAGGCGGAAAGAACCAGCTGGGGCTCTAGGGGGTATCCCC
[124 nt withheld, positions 3965-4088]
C
[91 nt withheld, positions 4090-4180]
A
[49 nt withheld, positions 4182-4230]
CCTTTGACGTTGGAGTCCACGTTCTTT
[37 nt withheld, positions 4258-4294]
ACCCTATCTCGGTCTATTCTTTTGATTTATAAGGGATTTTGCCGATTTCGGCCTATTGGTTAAAAAATGA
GCTGATTTAACAAAAATTTAACGCGAATTAATTCTGTGGAATGTGTGTCAGTTAGGGTGTGGAAAGTCCC
CAGGCTCCCCAGCAGGCAGAAGTATGCAAAGCATGCATCTCAATTAGTCAGCAACCAGGTGTGGAAAGTC
CCCAGGCTCCCCAGCAGGCAGAAGTATGCAAAGCATGCATCTCAATTAGTCAGCAACCATAGTCCCGCCC
CTAACTCCGCCCATCCCGCCCCTAACTCCGCCCAGTTCCGCCCATTCTCCGCCCCATGGCTGACTAATTT
TTTTTATTTATGCAGAGGCCGAGGCCGCCTCTGCCTCTGAGCTATTCCAGAAGTAGTGAGGAGGCTTTTT
TGGAGGCCTAGGCTTTTGCAAAAAGCTCCCGGGAGCTTGTATATCCATTTTCGGATCTGATCAAGAGACA
GGATGAGGATCGTTTCGCATGATTGAACAAGATGGATTGCACGCAGGTTCTCCGGCCGCTTGGGTGGAGA
GGCTATTCGGCTATGACTGGGCACAACAGACAATCGGCTGCTCTGATGCCGCCGTGTTCCGGCTGTCAGC
GCAGGGGCGCCCGGTTCTTTTTGTCAAGACCGACCTGTCCGGTGCCCTGAATGAACTGCAGGACGAGGCA
GCGCGGCTATCGTGGCTGGCCACGACGGGCGTTCCTTGCGCAGCTGTGCTCGACGTTGTCACTGAAGCGG
GAAGGGACTGGCTGCTATTGGGCGAAGTGCCGGGGCAGGATCTCCTGTCATCTCACCTTGCTCCTGCCGA
GAAAGTATCCATCATGGCTGATGCAATGCGGCGGCTGCATACGCTTGATCCGGCTACCTGCCCATTCGAC
CACCAAGCGAAACATCGCATCGAGCGAGCACGTACTCGGATGGAAGCCGGTCTTGTCGATCAGGATGATC
TGGACGAAGAGCATCAGGGGCTCGCGCCAGCCGAACTGTTCGCCAGGCTCAAGGCGCGCATGCCCGACGG
CGAGGATCTCGTCGTGACCCATGGCGATGCCTGCTTGCCGAATATCATGGTGGAAAATGGCCGCTTTTCT
GGATTCATCGACTGTGGCCGGCTGGGTGTGGCGGACCGCTATCAGGACATAGCGTTGGCTACCCGTGATA
TTGCTGAAGAGCTTGGCGGCGAATGGGCTGACCGCTTCCTCGTGCTTTACGGTATCGCCGCTCCCGATTC
GCAGCGCATCGCCTTCTATCGCCTTCTTGACGAGTTCTTCTGAGCGGGACTCTGGGGTTCGAAATGACCG
ACCAAGCGACGCCCAACCTGCCATCACGAGATTTCGATTCCACCGCCGCCTTCTATGAAAGGTTGGGCTT
CGGAATCGTTTTCCGGGACGCCGGCTGGATGATCCTCCAGCGCGGGGATCTCATGCTGGAGTTCTTCGCC
CACCCCAACTTGTTTATTGCAGCTTATAATGGTTACAAATAAAGCAATAGCATCACAAATTTCACAAATA
AAGCATTTTTTTCACTGCATTCTAGTTGTGGTTTGTCCAAACTCATCAATGTATCTTATCATGTCTGTAT
ACCGTCGACCTCTAGCTAGAGCTTGGCGTAATCATGGTCATAGCTGTTTCCTGTGTGAAATTGTTATCCG
CTCACAATTCCACACAACATACGAGCCGGAAGCATAAAGTGTAAAGCCTGGGGTGCCTAATGAGTGAGCT
AACTCACATTAATTGCGTTGCGCTCACTGCCCGCTTTCCAGTCGGGAAACCTGTCGTGCCAGCTGCATTA
ATGAATCGGCCAACGCGCGGGGAGAGGCGGTTTGCGTATTGGGCGCTCTTCCGCTTCCTCGCTCACTGAC
TCGCTGCGCTCGGTCGTTCGGCTGCGGCGAGCGGTATCAGCTCACTCAAAGGCGGTAATACGGTTATCCA
CAGAATCAGGGGATAACGCAGGAAAGAACATGTGAGCAAAAGGCCAGCAAAAGGCCAGGAACCGTAAAAA
GGCCGCGTTGCTGGCGTTTTTCCATAGGCTCCGCCCCCCTGACGAGCATCACAAAAATCGACGCTCAAGT
CAGAGGTGGCGAAACCCGACAGGACTATAAAGATACCAGGCGTTTCCCCCTGGAAGCTCCCTCGTGCGCT
CTCCTGTTCCGACCCTGCCGCTTACCGGATACCTGTCCGCCTTTCTCCCTTCGGGAAGCGTGGCGCTTTC
TCATAGCTCACGCTGTAGGTATCTCAGTTCGGTGTAGGTCGTTCGCTCCAAGCTGGGCTGTGTGCACGAA
CCCCCCGTTCAGCCCGACCGCTGCGCCTTATCCGGTAACTATCGTCTTGAGTCCAACCCGGTAAGACACG
ACTTATCGCCACTGGCAGCAGCCACTGGTAACAGGATTAGCAGAGCGAGGTATGTAGGCGGTGCTACAGA
GTTCTTGAAGTGGTGGCCTAACTACGGCTACACTAGAAGAACAGTATTTGGTATCTGCGCTCTGCTGAAG
CCAGTTACCTTCGGAAAAAGAGTTGGTAGCTCTTGATCCGGCAAACAAACCACCGCTGGTAGCGGTGGTT
TTTTTGTTTGCAAGCAGCAGATTACGCGCAGAAAAAAAGGATCTCAAGAAGATCCTTTGATCTTTTCTAC
GGGGTCTGACGCTCAGTGGAACGAAAACTCACGTTAAGGGATTTTGGTCATGAGATTATCAAAAAGGATC
TTCACCTAGATCCTTTTAAATTAAAAATGAAGTTTTAAATCAATCTAAAGTATATATGAGTAAACTTGGT
CTGACAGTTACCAATGCTTAATCAGTGAGGCACCTATCTCAGCGATCTGTCTATTTCGTTCATCCATAGT
TGCCTGACTCCCCGTCGTGTAGATAACTACGATACGGGAGGGCTTACCATCTGGCCCCAGTGCTGCAATG
ATACCGCGAGACCCACGCTCACCGGCTCCAGATTTATCAGCAATAAACCAGCCAGCCGGAAGGGCCGAGC
GCAGAAGTGGTCCTGCAACTTTATCCGCCTCCATCCAGTCTATTAATTGTTGCCGGGAAGCTAGAGTAAG
TAGTTCGCCAGTTAATAGTTTGCGCAACGTTGTTGCCATTGCTACAGGCATCGTGGTGTCACGCTCGTCG
TTTGGTATGGCTTCATTCAGCTCCGGTTCCCAACGATCAAGGCGAGTTACATGATCCCCCATGTTGTGCA
AAAAAGCGGTTAGCTCCTTCGGTCCTCCGATCGTTGTCAGAAGTAAGTTGGCCGCAGTGTTATCACTCAT
GGTTATGGCAGCACTGCATAATTCTCTTACTGTCATGCCATCCGTAAGATGCTTTTCTGTGACTGGTGAG
TACTCAACCAAGTCATTCTGAGAATAGTGTATGCGGCGACCGAGTTGCTCTTGCCCGGCGTCAATACGGG
ATAATACCGCGCCACATAGCAGAACTTTAAAAGTGCTCATCATTGGAAAACGTTCTTCGGGGCGAAAACT
CTCAAGGATCTTACCGCTGTTGAGATCCAGTTCGATGTAACCCACTCGTGCACCCAACTGATCTTCAGCA
TCTTTTACTTTCACCAGCGTTTCTGGGTGAGCAAAAACAGGAAGGCAAAATGCCGCAAAAAAGGGAATAA
GGGCGACACGGAAATGTTGAATACTCATACTCTTCCTTTTTCATTATTATTGAAGCATTTATCAGGGTTA
TTGTCTCATGAGCGGATACATATTTGAATGTATTTAGAAAAATAAACAAATAGGGGTTCCGCGCACATTT
CCCCGAAAAGTGCCACCTGACGTC
Features (pLannotate 1.2.2; 22 found; start..end, strand, type, name):
     28..80      -  misc_feature   bom (fragment): basis of mobility region from pBR322
    235..614     +  enhancer       CMV enhancer: human cytomegalovirus immediate early enhancer
    615..818     +  promoter       CMV promoter: human cytomegalovirus (CMV) immediate early promoter
    814..847     +  LTR            5' LTR (truncated) (fragment): truncated 5' long terminal repeat (LTR) from HIV-1
    863..881     +  promoter       T7 promoter: promoter for bacteriophage T7 RNA polymerase
    989..1009    +  CDS            TEV site: tobacco etch virus (TEV) protease recognition and cleavage site
   1022..3610    +  CDS            DPP9: DPP9_HUMAN - Also known as DPRP2. Experimental evidence at protein level: Swiss-Prot protein existence level 1. Dipeptidyl peptidase that cleaves off N-terminal dipeptides from proteins having a Pro or Ala residue at position 2 (PubMed:12662155, PubMed:16475979, PubMed:19667070, PubMed:30291141, PubMed:29382749). Acts as an inhibitor of caspase-1-dependent monocyte and macrophage pyroptosis: inhibits pyroptosis by preventing activation of NLRP1 and CARD8 via an unknown mechanism (PubMed:27820798, PubMed:30291141, PubMed:29967349, PubMed:31525884, PubMed:32796818). From Homo sapiens (Human).
   3651..3669    -  promoter       SP6 promoter: promoter for bacteriophage SP6 RNA polymerase
   3695..3919    +  polyA_signal   bGH poly(A) signal: bovine growth hormone polyadenylation signal
   3923..3944    +  promoter       SV40 promoter (fragment): SV40 enhancer and early promoter
   3965..4393    +  rep_origin     f1 ori (sequence partly withheld): f1 bacteriophage origin of replication; arrow indicates direction of (+) strand synthesis
   4407..4736    +  promoter       SV40 promoter: SV40 enhancer and early promoter
   4803..5594    +  CDS            neo: KKA2_KLEPN - Also known as kan, nptII. Experimental evidence at protein level: Swiss-Prot protein existence level 1. Resistance to kanamycin, neomycin, paromomycin, ribostamycin, butirosin and gentamicin B. From Klebsiella pneumoniae.
   5618..5776    +  CDS            ble (fragment): BLE_KLEPN - Experimental evidence at protein level: Swiss-Prot protein existence level 1. Binding protein with a strong affinity to the bleomycin family of antibiotics. Binds to CL990; an antimitotic-antibiotic compound. From Klebsiella pneumoniae.
   5771..5892    +  polyA_signal   SV40 poly(A) signal: SV40 polyadenylation signal
   5965..5981    -  protein_bind   lac operator: The lac repressor binds to the lac operator to inhibit transcription in E. coli. This inhibition can be relieved by adding lactose or isopropyl-β-D-thiogalactopyranoside (IPTG). lac repressor encoded by lacI
   5989..6019    -  promoter       lac promoter: promoter for the E. coli lac operon
   6034..6055    -  protein_bind   CAP binding site: CAP binding activates transcription in the presence of cAMP. E. coli catabolite activator protein
   6068..6160    -  CDS            lacI (fragment): lac repressor; lacI; The lac repressor binds to the lac operator to inhibit transcription in E. coli. This inhibition can be relieved by adding lactose or isopropyl-β-D-thiogalactopyranoside (IPTG).
   6343..6931    -  rep_origin     ori: high-copy-number ColE1/pMB1/pBR322/pUC origin of replication
   7102..7962    -  CDS            AmpR: β-lactamase; bla; confers resistance to ampicillin, carbenicillin, and related antibiotics
   7963..8067    -  promoter       AmpR promoter: bla
