[The description below was written by a language model from this plasmid's Addgene catalogue record and pLannotate feature annotations shown in this document.]
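Description:
pcDNA3.1 LIC 6A FLAG-TEV-DPP9S LL102EE is an 8.1 kb mammalian expression plasmid built on the pcDNA3.1 LIC 6A backbone, a pcDNA3.1 derivative adapted for ligation-independent cloning. It is maintained in E. coli through a high-copy ColE1/pUC-type origin and an ampicillin resistance gene (β-lactamase under its own promoter). It also carries an f1 origin for single-stranded DNA production. For selection in mammalian cells, the backbone contains a neomycin phosphotransferase gene driven by the SV40 enhancer/early promoter and terminated by an SV40 polyadenylation signal, which allows G418 selection of stable transfectants. Short annotated fragments (bom, lacI, ble, a truncated HIV-1 LTR match, lac promoter/operator) appear to be backbone remnants rather than functional parts.

The expression cassette uses the human CMV immediate-early enhancer and promoter to drive the short isoform of human dipeptidyl peptidase 9 (DPP9S), followed by the bovine growth hormone polyadenylation signal. A backbone-encoded N-terminal FLAG tag is joined to DPP9 through a TEV protease cleavage site, so the protein can be detected or affinity-captured with anti-FLAG reagents and the tag then removed. The TEV site is annotated immediately upstream of the DPP9 coding sequence, but the FLAG epitope itself was not picked up in the feature table. T7 and SP6 promoters flank the insert. DPP9 is a dipeptidyl peptidase that restrains NLRP1 and CARD8 inflammasome activation and pyroptosis. The LL102EE substitution is recorded as causing partial loss of CARD8 binding. This makes the construct useful as a binding-deficient comparator to wild-type DPP9S in transfection-based interaction, purification and inflammasome-regulation studies.
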