Addgene plasmid #166799: pcDNA3.1 LIC 6A FLAG-TEV-DPP9S LL102EE
Purpose: Mammalian cell expression vector for FLAG-tagged DPP9S. LL102EE mutant is partial loss of CARD8 binding.
Depositing lab: Hao Wu. Depositing organization: Boston Children's Hospital. Publication: DPP9 sequesters the C terminus of NLRP1 to repress inflammasome activation. Hollingsworth LR, Sharif H, Griswold AR, Fontana P, Mintseris J, Dagbay KB, Paulo JA, Gygi SP, Bachovchin DA, Wu H. Nature. 2021 Mar 17. pii: 10.1038/s41586-021-03350-4. doi: 10.1038/s41586-021-03350-4. PubMed 33731932.
Backbone
  Vector backbone: pcDNA3.1 LIC 6A
  Vector type: Mammalian Expression
Growth in bacteria
  Bacterial resistance: Ampicillin, 100 μg/mL
  Growth temperature: 37°C
  Growth strain: DH5alpha
  Copy number: High Copy
Gene/Insert
  Gene/Insert name: DPP9 (alt name: DPP9S)
  Species: H. sapiens (human)
  Mutation: LL102EE
  Entrez Gene: DPP9 (a.k.a. DP9, DPLP9, DPP IX, DPRP-2, DPRP2, HATIS, IMD111)
  Promoter: CMV
  Tag / fusion protein: FLAG-TEV (N terminal on backbone)
  Cloning method: Ligation Independent Cloning
  Sequencing primers: 5′ CMV F; 3′ BGHR
Terms and licenses: Academic/Nonprofit Terms; Industry Terms: Not Available to Industry
Depositor comments: Mammalian cell expression vector for FLAG-tagged DPP9S. LL102EE mutant is partial loss of CARD8 binding.
How to cite: pcDNA3.1 LIC 6A FLAG-TEV-DPP9S LL102EE was a gift from Hao Wu (Addgene plasmid # 166799 ; http://n2t.net/addgene:166799 ; RRID:Addgene_166799)
