>Addgene plasmid #166799 | pcDNA3.1 LIC 6A FLAG-TEV-DPP9S LL102EE | depositor partial sequence | sequence record 323797 | Insert sequence
ATGGATATCGACTACAAGGACGATGACGACAAGGATTACGATATCCCAACGACCGAAAACCTGTATTTTC
AGGGCGCCATGGGATCCATGGCCACCACCGGGACCCCAACGGCCGACCGAGGCGACGCAGCCGCCACAGA
TGACCCGGCCGCCCGCTTCCAGGTGCAGAAGCACTCGTGGGACGGGCTCCGGAGCATCATCCACGGCAGC
CGCAAGTACTCGGGCCTCATTGTCAACAAGGCGCCCCACGACTTCCAGTTTGTGCAGAAGACGGATGAGT
CTGGGCCCCACTCCCACCGCCTCTACTACCTGGGAATGCCATATGGCAGCCGAGAGAACTCCCTCCTCTA
CTCTGAGATTCCCAAGAAGGTCCGGAAAGAGGCTCTGCTGGAGGAGTCCTGGAAGCAGATGCTGGATCAT
TTCCAGGCCACGCCCCACCATGGGGTCTACTCTCGGGAGGAGGAGCTGCTGAGGGAGCGGAAACGCCTGG
GGGTCTTCGGCATCACCTCCTACGACTTCCACAGCGAGAGTGGCCTCTTCCTCTTCCAGGCCAGCAACAG
CCTCTTCCACTGCCGCGACGGCGGCAAGAACGGCTTCATGGTGTCCCCTATGAAACCGCTGGAAATCAAG
ACCCAGTGCTCAGGGCCCCGGATGGACCCCAAAATCTGCCCTGCCGACCCTGCCTTCTTCTCCTTCATCA
ATAACAGCGACCTGTGGGTGGCCAACATCGAGACAGGCGAGGAGCGGCGGCTGACCTTCTGCCACCAAGG
TTTATCCAATGTCCTGGATGACCCCAAGTCTGCGGGTGTGGCCACCTTCGTCATACAGGAAGAGTTCGAC
CGCTTCACTGGGTACTGGTGGTGCCCCACAGCCTCCTGGGAAGGTTCAGAGGGCCTCAAGACGCTGCGAA
TCCTGTATGAGGAAGTCGATGAGTCCGAGGTGGAGGTCATTCACGTCCCCTCTCCTGCGCTAGAAGAAAG
GAAGACGGACTCGTATCGGTACCCCAGGACAGGCAGCAAGAATCCCAAGATTGCCTTGAAACTGGCTGAG
TTCCAGACTGACAGCCAGGGCAAGATCGTCTCGACCCAGGAGAAGGAGCTGGTGCAGCCCTTCAGCTCGC
TGTTCCCGAAGGTGGAGTACATCGCCAGGGCCGGGTGGACCCGGGATGGCAAATACGCCTGGGCCATGTT
CCTGGACCGGCCCCAGCAGTGGCTCCAGCTCGTCCTCCTCCCCCCGGCCCTGTTCATCCCGAGCACAGAG
AATGAGGAGCAGCGGCTAGCCTCTGCCAGAGCTGTCCCCAGGAATGTCCAGCCGTATGTGGTGTACGAGG
AGGTCACCAACGTCTGGATCAATGTTCATGACATCTTCTATCCCTTCCCCCAATCAGAGGGAGAGGACGA
GCTCTGCTTTCTCCGCGCCAATGAATGCAAGACCGGCTTCTGCCATTTGTACAAAGTCACCGCCGTTTTA
AAATCCCAGGGCTACGATTGGAGTGAGCCCTTCAGCCCCGGGGAAGATGAATTTAAGTGCCCCATTAAGG
AAGAGATTGCTCTGACCAGCGGTGAATGGGAGGTTTTGGCGAGGCACGGCTCCAAGATCTGGGTCAATGA
GGAGACCAAGCTGGTGTACTTCCAGGGCACCAAGGACACGCCGCTGGAGCACCACCTCTACGTGGTCAGC
TATGAGGCGGCCGGCGAGATCGTACGCCTCACCACGCCCGGCTTCTCCCATAGCTGCTCCATGAGCCAGA
ACTTCGACATGTTCGTCAGCCACTACAGCAGCGTGAGCACGCCGCCCTGCGTGCACGTCTACAAGCTGAG
CGGCCCCGACGACGACCCCCTGCACAAGCAGCCCCGCTTCTGGGCTAGCATGATGGAGGCAGCCAGCTGC
CCCCCGGATTATGTTCCTCCAGAGATCTTCCATTTCCACACGCGCTCGGATGTGCGGCTCTACGGCATGA
TCTACAAGCCCCACGCCTTGCAGCCAGGGAAGAAGCACCCCACCGTCCTCTTTGTATATGGAGGCCCCCA
GGTGCAGCTGGTGAATAACTCCTTCAAAGGCATCAAGTACTTGCGGCTCAACACACTGGCCTCCCTGGGC
TACGCCGTGGTTGTGATTGACGGCAGGGGCTCCTGTCAGCGAGGGCTTCGGTTCGAAGGGGCCCTGAAAA
ACCAAATGGGCCAGGTGGAGATCGAGGACCAGGTGGAGGGCCTGCAGTTCGTGGCCGAGAAGTATGGCTT
CATCGACCTGAGCCGAGTTGCCATCCATGGCTGGTCCTACGGGGGCTTCCTCTCGCTCATGGGGCTAATC
CACAAGCCCCAGGTGTTCAAGGTGGCCATCGCGGGTGCCCCGGTCACCGTCTGGATGGCCTACGACACAG
GGTACACTGAGCGCTACATGGACGTCCCTGAGAACAACCAGCACGGCTATGAGGCGGGTTCCGTGGCCCT
GCACGTGGAGAAGCTGCCCAATGAGCCCAACCGCTTGCTTATCCTCCACGGCTTCCTGGACGAAAACGTG
CACTTTTTCCACACAAACTTCCTCGTCTCCCAACTGATCCGAGCAGGGAAACCTTACCAGCTCCAGATCT
ACCCCAACGAGAGACACAGTATTCGCTGCCCCGAGTCGGGCGAGCACTATGAAGTCACGTTGCTGCACTT
TCTACAGGAATACCTCTAG
